Addgene plasmid #241290: pANAP-P2A-eRF(E55D)
Purpose: Allows co-translational incorporation of the fluorescent ncAA Anap directly into the target protein; expresses tRNACUA-Leu, AnapRS, and dominant negative ribosomal release factor
Depositing lab: Justin Taraska. Depositing organization: National Heart, Lung, and Blood Institute (NHLBI). Publication: A PIP2-stabilized syntaxin-1a structure mapped with transition metal ion FRET and unnatural fluorescent amino acids at the plasma membrane. Obashi K, Strub MP, Taraska JW. Structure. Volume 34, Issue 1, 8 January 2026, Pages 45-61.e4 10.1016/j.str.2025.10.001 PubMed 41290003.
Backbone
  Vector backbone: pANAP (#48696)
  Vector type: Mammalian Expression
Growth in bacteria
  Bacterial resistance: Ampicillin, 100 μg/mL
  Growth temperature: 37°C
  Growth strain: DH5alpha
  Copy number: High Copy
Gene/Insert
  Gene/Insert name: the amber suppressor tRNACUA-Leu (alt names: synthetase AnapRS; Eukaryotic ribosomal release factor)
  Species: H. sapiens (human)
  Mutation: mutant E.coli leucyl synthetase specific for Anap (U35 and A36 are mutated to C and U, respectively), E55D for eRF
  Promoter: CMV
  Cloning method: Gibson Cloning
Resource information
  A portion of this plasmid was derived from a plasmid made by: Addgene (#48696)
Terms and licenses: Academic/Nonprofit Terms; Industry Terms: Not Available to Industry
How to cite: pANAP-P2A-eRF(E55D) was a gift from Justin Taraska (Addgene plasmid # 241290 ; http://n2t.net/addgene:241290 ; RRID:Addgene_241290)
