[The description below was written by a language model from this plasmid's Addgene catalogue record and pLannotate feature annotations shown in this document.]
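Description:
pANAP-P2A-eRF(E55D) is a mammalian expression plasmid of about 11 kb, built by Gibson cloning on the pANAP backbone. It supplies in a single vector the machinery needed for amber-codon suppression with the fluorescent non-canonical amino acid Anap. It is propagated in E. coli through a high-copy ColE1/pUC-type origin with ampicillin selection (AmpR under its own promoter). It also carries an f1 origin and an SV40 promoter-driven neomycin resistance cassette with an SV40 poly(A) signal, which could in principle allow G418 selection in mammalian cells.

The payload has two parts. The first is an array of eight tandem units, each pairing a short H1-type Pol III promoter (annotated as the H1-2O2 variant) with an amber suppressor tRNA(CUA) derived from E. coli leucine tRNA, giving high suppressor tRNA dosage. The second is a CMV enhancer/promoter cassette, with a T7 promoter downstream, that drives AnapRS, an evolved E. coli leucyl-tRNA synthetase that charges the suppressor tRNA specifically with Anap. AnapRS is followed in the same transcript by human eRF1 (ETF1) carrying the E55D mutation, a C-terminal HA-tag fragment and a bGH poly(A) signal. The P2A peptide named in the plasmid title is not annotated in the feature table. It presumably lies in the gap between the two coding sequences, where it would let both proteins be produced from one open reading frame.

The E55D release factor acts as a dominant negative that weakens termination at UAG, favouring read-through and Anap insertion. Co-transfected with a target gene bearing an in-frame amber codon, the plasmid enables site-specific co-translational fluorescent labelling. The associated work used this for transition metal ion FRET measurements of syntaxin-1a structure at the plasma membrane.
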