Features (pLannotate 1.2.2; 38 found; start..end, strand, type, name):
     19..113     +  promoter       H1-2O2 promoter: doxycycline-inducible variant of the human H1 RNA promoter (Henriksen et al., 2007)
    118..201     +  tRNA           tRNA(CUA): amber suppressor variant of an E. coli leucine tRNA (Wu et al., 2004)
    215..309     +  promoter       H1-2O2 promoter: doxycycline-inducible variant of the human H1 RNA promoter (Henriksen et al., 2007)
    314..397     +  tRNA           tRNA(CUA): amber suppressor variant of an E. coli leucine tRNA (Wu et al., 2004)
    411..505     +  promoter       H1-2O2 promoter: doxycycline-inducible variant of the human H1 RNA promoter (Henriksen et al., 2007)
    510..593     +  tRNA           tRNA(CUA): amber suppressor variant of an E. coli leucine tRNA (Wu et al., 2004)
    607..701     +  promoter       H1-2O2 promoter: doxycycline-inducible variant of the human H1 RNA promoter (Henriksen et al., 2007)
    706..789     +  tRNA           tRNA(CUA): amber suppressor variant of an E. coli leucine tRNA (Wu et al., 2004)
    803..897     +  promoter       H1-2O2 promoter: doxycycline-inducible variant of the human H1 RNA promoter (Henriksen et al., 2007)
    902..985     +  tRNA           tRNA(CUA): amber suppressor variant of an E. coli leucine tRNA (Wu et al., 2004)
    999..1093    +  promoter       H1-2O2 promoter: doxycycline-inducible variant of the human H1 RNA promoter (Henriksen et al., 2007)
   1098..1181    +  tRNA           tRNA(CUA): amber suppressor variant of an E. coli leucine tRNA (Wu et al., 2004)
   1195..1289    +  promoter       H1-2O2 promoter: doxycycline-inducible variant of the human H1 RNA promoter (Henriksen et al., 2007)
   1294..1377    +  tRNA           tRNA(CUA): amber suppressor variant of an E. coli leucine tRNA (Wu et al., 2004)
   1391..1485    +  promoter       H1-2O2 promoter: doxycycline-inducible variant of the human H1 RNA promoter (Henriksen et al., 2007)
   1490..1573    +  tRNA           tRNA(CUA): amber suppressor variant of an E. coli leucine tRNA (Wu et al., 2004)
   1596..1648    -  misc_feature   bom (fragment): basis of mobility region from pBR322
   1803..2182    +  enhancer       CMV enhancer: human cytomegalovirus immediate early enhancer
   2183..2386    +  promoter       CMV promoter: human cytomegalovirus (CMV) immediate early promoter
   2382..2415    +  LTR            5' LTR (truncated) (fragment): truncated 5' long terminal repeat (LTR) from HIV-1
   2431..2449    +  promoter       T7 promoter: promoter for bacteriophage T7 RNA polymerase
   2491..5079    +  CDS            AnapRS: aminoacyl-tRNA synthetase specific for the fluorescent amino acid Anap (Chatterjee et al., 2013) evolved from an E. coli leucyl-tRNA synthetase
   5188..6495    +  CDS            ETF1: ERF1_HUMAN - Also known as ERF1, RF1, SUP45L1. Experimental evidence at protein level: Swiss-Prot protein existence level 1. Directs the termination of nascent peptide synthesis (translation) in response to the termination codons UAA, UAG and UGA (PubMed:7990965, PubMed:24486019). Component of the transient SURF complex which recruits UPF1 to stalled ribosomes in the context of nonsense-mediated decay (NMD) of mRNAs containing premature stop codons. Required for SHFL-mediated translation termination which inhibits programmed ribosomal frameshifting (-1PRF) of mRNA from viruses and cellular gen
   6496..6524    +  CDS            3xHA (fragment): three tandem HA epitope tags
   6569..6793    +  polyA_signal   bGH poly(A) signal: bovine growth hormone polyadenylation signal
   6797..6818    +  promoter       SV40 promoter (fragment): SV40 enhancer and early promoter
   6839..7267    +  rep_origin     f1 ori (sequence partly withheld): f1 bacteriophage origin of replication; arrow indicates direction of (+) strand synthesis
   7281..7610    +  promoter       SV40 promoter: SV40 enhancer and early promoter
   7677..8468    +  CDS            neo: KKA2_KLEPN - Also known as kan, nptII. Experimental evidence at protein level: Swiss-Prot protein existence level 1. Resistance to kanamycin, neomycin, paromomycin, ribostamycin, butirosin and gentamicin B. From Klebsiella pneumoniae.
   8492..8650    +  CDS            ble (fragment): BLE_KLEPN - Experimental evidence at protein level: Swiss-Prot protein existence level 1. Binding protein with a strong affinity to the bleomycin family of antibiotics. Binds to CL990; an antimitotic-antibiotic compound. From Klebsiella pneumoniae.
   8645..8766    +  polyA_signal   SV40 poly(A) signal: SV40 polyadenylation signal
   8837..8859    -  protein_bind   lac operator (fragment): The lac repressor binds to the lac operator to inhibit transcription in E. coli. This inhibition can be relieved by adding lactose or isopropyl-β-D-thiogalactopyranoside (IPTG). lac repressor encoded by lacI
   8863..8893    -  promoter       lac promoter: promoter for the E. coli lac operon
   8908..8929    -  protein_bind   CAP binding site: CAP binding activates transcription in the presence of cAMP. E. coli catabolite activator protein
   8942..9034    -  CDS            lacI (fragment): lac repressor; lacI; The lac repressor binds to the lac operator to inhibit transcription in E. coli. This inhibition can be relieved by adding lactose or isopropyl-β-D-thiogalactopyranoside (IPTG).
   9217..9805    -  rep_origin     ori: high-copy-number ColE1/pMB1/pBR322/pUC origin of replication
   9976..10836   -  CDS            AmpR: β-lactamase; bla; confers resistance to ampicillin, carbenicillin, and related antibiotics
  10837..10941   -  promoter       AmpR promoter: bla
>Addgene plasmid #241290 | pANAP-P2A-eRF(E55D) | addgene full sequence | sequence record 481082 | Addgene NGS Result
GACGGATCGGGAGATCTAATATTTGCATGTCGCTATGTGTTCTGGGAAATCACCATAAACGTGAAATCCC
TATCAGTGATAGAGACTTATAAGTTCCCTATCAGTGATAGAGACACCGCCCGGATGGTGGAATCGGTAGA
CACAAGGGATTCTAAATCCCTCGGCGTTCGCGCTGTGCGGGTTCAAGTCCCGCTCCGGGTATTTTTTGGA
TCTAATATTTGCATGTCGCTATGTGTTCTGGGAAATCACCATAAACGTGAAATCCCTATCAGTGATAGAG
ACTTATAAGTTCCCTATCAGTGATAGAGACACCGCCCGGATGGTGGAATCGGTAGACACAAGGGATTCTA
AATCCCTCGGCGTTCGCGCTGTGCGGGTTCAAGTCCCGCTCCGGGTATTTTTTGGATCTAATATTTGCAT
GTCGCTATGTGTTCTGGGAAATCACCATAAACGTGAAATCCCTATCAGTGATAGAGACTTATAAGTTCCC
TATCAGTGATAGAGACACCGCCCGGATGGTGGAATCGGTAGACACAAGGGATTCTAAATCCCTCGGCGTT
CGCGCTGTGCGGGTTCAAGTCCCGCTCCGGGTATTTTTTGGATCTAATATTTGCATGTCGCTATGTGTTC
TGGGAAATCACCATAAACGTGAAATCCCTATCAGTGATAGAGACTTATAAGTTCCCTATCAGTGATAGAG
ACACCGCCCGGATGGTGGAATCGGTAGACACAAGGGATTCTAAATCCCTCGGCGTTCGCGCTGTGCGGGT
TCAAGTCCCGCTCCGGGTATTTTTTGGATCTAATATTTGCATGTCGCTATGTGTTCTGGGAAATCACCAT
AAACGTGAAATCCCTATCAGTGATAGAGACTTATAAGTTCCCTATCAGTGATAGAGACACCGCCCGGATG
GTGGAATCGGTAGACACAAGGGATTCTAAATCCCTCGGCGTTCGCGCTGTGCGGGTTCAAGTCCCGCTCC
GGGTATTTTTTGGATCTAATATTTGCATGTCGCTATGTGTTCTGGGAAATCACCATAAACGTGAAATCCC
TATCAGTGATAGAGACTTATAAGTTCCCTATCAGTGATAGAGACACCGCCCGGATGGTGGAATCGGTAGA
CACAAGGGATTCTAAATCCCTCGGCGTTCGCGCTGTGCGGGTTCAAGTCCCGCTCCGGGTATTTTTTGGA
TCTAATATTTGCATGTCGCTATGTGTTCTGGGAAATCACCATAAACGTGAAATCCCTATCAGTGATAGAG
ACTTATAAGTTCCCTATCAGTGATAGAGACACCGCCCGGATGGTGGAATCGGTAGACACAAGGGATTCTA
AATCCCTCGGCGTTCGCGCTGTGCGGGTTCAAGTCCCGCTCCGGGTATTTTTTGGATCTAATATTTGCAT
GTCGCTATGTGTTCTGGGAAATCACCATAAACGTGAAATCCCTATCAGTGATAGAGACTTATAAGTTCCC
TATCAGTGATAGAGACACCGCCCGGATGGTGGAATCGGTAGACACAAGGGATTCTAAATCCCTCGGCGTT
CGCGCTGTGCGGGTTCAAGTCCCGCTCCGGGTATTTTTTGGATCTCCCGATCCCCTATGGTGCACTCTCA
GTACAATCTGCTCTGATGCCGCATAGTTAAGCCAGTATCTGCTCCCTGCTTGTGTGTTGGAGGTCGCTGA
GTAGTGCGCGAGCAAAATTTAAGCTACAACAAGGCAAGGCTTGACCGACAATTGCATGAAGAATCTGCTT
AGGGTTAGGCGTTTTGCGCTGCTTCGCGATGTACGGGCCAGATATACGCGTTGACATTGATTATTGACTA
GTTATTAATAGTAATCAATTACGGGGTCATTAGTTCATAGCCCATATATGGAGTTCCGCGTTACATAACT
TACGGTAAATGGCCCGCCTGGCTGACCGCCCAACGACCCCCGCCCATTGACGTCAATAATGACGTATGTT
CCCATAGTAACGCCAATAGGGACTTTCCATTGACGTCAATGGGTGGAGTATTTACGGTAAACTGCCCACT
TGGCAGTACATCAAGTGTATCATATGCCAAGTACGCCCCCTATTGACGTCAATGACGGTAAATGGCCCGC
CTGGCATTATGCCCAGTACATGACCTTATGGGACTTTCCTACTTGGCAGTACATCTACGTATTAGTCATC
GCTATTACCATGGTGATGCGGTTTTGGCAGTACATCAATGGGCGTGGATAGCGGTTTGACTCACGGGGAT
TTCCAAGTCTCCACCCCATTGACGTCAATGGGAGTTTGTTTTGGCACCAAAATCAACGGGACTTTCCAAA
ATGTCGTAACAACTCCGCCCCATTGACGCAAATGGGCGGTAGGCGTGTACGGTGGGAGGTCTATATAAGC
AGAGCTCTCTGGCTAACTAGAGAACCCACTGCTTACTGGCTTATCGAAATTAATACGACTCACTATAGGG
AGACCCAAGCTGGCTAGCGTTTAAACTTAAGCTTGCCACCATGGAAGAGCAATACCGCCCGGAAGAGATA
GAATCCAAAGTACAGCTTCATTGGGATGAGAAGCGCACATTTGAAGTAACCGAAGACGAGAGCAAAGAGA
AGTATTACTGCTTTTCTGGCCCTCCCTATCCTTCTGGTCGACTACACATGGGCCACGTACGTAACTACAC
CATCGGTGACGTGATCGCCCGCTACCAGCGTATGCTGGGCAAAAACGTCCTGCAGCCGATCGGCTGGGAC
GCGTTTGGTCTGCCTGCGGAAGGCGCGGCGGTGAAAAACAACACCGCTCCGGCACCGTGGACGTACGACA
ACATCGCGTATATGAAAAACCAGCTCAAAATGCTGGGCTTTGGTTATGACTGGAGCCGCGAGCTGGCAAC
CTGTACGCCGGAATACTACCGTTGGGAACAGAAATTCTTCACCGAGCTGTATAAAAAAGGCCTGGTATAT
AAGAAGACTTCTGCGGTCAACTGGTGTCCGAACGACCAGACCGTACTGGCGAACGAACAAGTTATCGACG
GCTGCTGCTGGCGCTGCGATACCAAAGTTGAACGTAAAGAGATCCCGCAGTGGTTTATCAAAATCACTGC
TTACGCTGACGAGCTGCTCAACGATCTGGATAAACTGGATCACTGGCCTGACACCGTTAAAACCATGCAG
CGTAACTGGATCGGTCGTTCCGAAGGCGTGGAGATCACCTTCAACGTTAACGACTATGACAACACGCTGA
CCGTTTACACTACCCGCCCGGACACCTTTATGGGTTGTACCTACCTGGCGGTAGCTGCGGGTCATCCGCT
GGCGCAGAAAGCGGCGGAAAATAATCCTGAACTGGCGGCCTTTATTGACGAATGCCGTAACACCAAAGTT
GCCGAAGCTGAAATGGCGACGATGGAGAAAAAAGGCGTCGATACTGGCTTTAAAGCGGTTCACCCATTAA
CGGGCGAAGAAATTCCCGTTTGGGCAGCAAACTTCGTATTGATGGAGTACGGCACGGGCGCAGTTATGGC
GGTACCGGGGCACGACCAGCGCGACTACGAGTTTGCCTCTAAATACGGCCTGAACATCAAACCGGTTATC
CTGGCAGCTGACGGCTCTGAGCCAGATCTTTCTCAGCAAGCCCTGACTGAAAAAGGCGTGCTGTTCAACT
CTGGCGAGTTCAACGGTCTTGACCATGAAGCGGCCTTCAACGCCATCGCCGATAAACTGACTGCGATGGG
CGTTGGCGAGCGTAAAGTGAACTACCGCCTGCGCGACTGGGGTGTTTCCCGTCAGCGTTACTGGGGCGCG
CCGATTCCGATGGTGACTCTAGAAGACGGTACCGTAATGCCGACCCCGGACGACCAGCTGCCGGTGATCC
TGCCGGAGGATGTGGTAATGGACGGCATTACCAGCCCGATTAAAGCAGATCCGGAGTGGGCGAAAACTAC
CGTTAACGGTATGCCAGCACTGCGTGAAACCGACACTTTCGACACCTTTATGGAGTCCTCCTGGGTTCTT
GCGCGCTACACTTGCCCGCAGTACAAAGAAGGTATGCTGGATTCCGAAGCGGCTAACTACTGGCTGCCGG
TGGATATCGCGATTGGTGGTATTGAACACGCCATTATGGAGAGTCTCTACTGTCGCTTCTTCCACAAACT
GATGCGTGATGCAGGCATGGTGAACTCTGACGAACCAGTTAAACAGTTGCTGTGTCAGGGTATGGTGCTG
GCAGATGCCTTCTACTATGTTGGCGAAAACGGCGAACGTAACTGGGTTTCCCCGGTTGATGCTATCGTTG
AACGTGACGAGAAAGGCCGTATCGTGAAAGCGAAAGATGCGGCAGGCCATGAACTGGTTTATACCGGCAT
GAGCAAAATGTCCAAGTCGAAGAACAACGGTATCGACCCGCAGGTGATGGTTGAACGTTACGGCGCGGAC
ACCGTTCGTCTGTTTATGATGTTTGCTTCTCCGGCTGATATGACTCTCGAATGGCAGGAATCCGGTGTGG
AAGGGGCTAACCGCTTCCTGAAACGTGTCTGGAAACTGGTTTACGAGCACACAGCAAAAAGTGATGTTGC
GGCACTGAACGTTGATGCGCTGACTGAAAATCAGAAAGCGCTGCGTCGCGATGTGCATAAAACGATCGCT
AAAGTGACCGATGATATCGGCCGTCGTCAGACCTTCAACACCGCAATTGCGGCGATTATGGAGCTGATGA
ACAAACTGGCGAAAGCACCAACCGATGGCGAGCAGGATCGCGCTCTGATGCAGGAAGCACTGCTGGCCGT
TGTCCGTATGCTTAACCCGTTCACCCCGCACATCTGCTTCACGCTGTGGCAGGAACTGAAAGGCGAAGGC
GATATCGACAACGCGCCGTGGCCGGTTGCTGACGAAAAAGCGATGGTGGAAGACTCCACGCTGGTCGTGG
TGCAGGTTAACGGTAAAGTCCGTGCCAAAATCACCGTTCCGGTGGACGCAACGGAAGAACAGGTTCGCGA
ACGTGCTGGCCAGGAACATCTGGTAGCAAAATATCTTGATGGCGTTACTGTACGTAAAGTGATTTACGTA
CCAGGTAAACTCCTCAATCTGGTCGTTGGCGGGCCCGTTGGAAGCGGAGCTACTAACTTCAGCCTGCTGA
AGCAGGCTGGCGACGTGGAGGAGAACCCTGGACCTGGCAAGCCTATTCCCAACCCCCTGCTGGGCCTGGA
TAGCACCGCTGACGACCCCTCCGCTGCCGATAGAAACGTGGAAATCTGGAAGATCAAGAAACTGATTAAG
AGCCTGGAGGCTGCCAGAGGAAACGGCACCAGCATGATCTCCCTGATTATCCCTCCCAAGGATCAGATCA
GCAGGGTCGCTAAGATGCTCGCCGATGATTTCGGCACCGCCAGCAATATCAAGAGCAGGGTGAACAGACT
GAGCGTGCTGGGCGCCATTACCAGCGTGCAGCAGAGACTGAAGCTGTACAACAAGGTGCCCCCCAACGGA
CTGGTGGTGTACTGTGGAACCATCGTGACCGAAGAGGGCAAGGAAAAAAAAGTGAACATCGACTTCGAGC
CCTTCAAACCCATCAACACCTCCCTCTACCTGTGCGACAATAAGTTCCACACCGAGGCCCTGACAGCTCT
GCTCAGCGACGACTCCAAGTTCGGCTTCATTGTGATCGACGGAAGCGGCGCTCTGTTCGGAACCCTGCAG
GGCAACACCAGGGAGGTGCTCCACAAGTTCACCGTGGACCTGCCTAAAAAGCACGGCAGAGGCGGCCAGA
GCGCTCTGAGATTCGCCAGGCTGAGAATGGAGAAGAGGCACAACTACGTGAGAAAGGTGGCCGAAACCGC
CGTGCAGCTGTTCATTAGCGGCGACAAGGTGAACGTGGCCGGCCTGGTGCTGGCCGGCTCCGCCGACTTT
AAGACCGAGCTGTCCCAGAGCGATATGTTCGATCAGAGGCTGCAAAGCAAGGTGCTGAAGCTGGTGGACA
TCAGCTACGGAGGCGAGAACGGCTTCAACCAGGCCATCGAACTCAGCACCGAGGTGCTGAGCAACGTGAA
ATTCATTCAAGAGAAGAAGCTCATCGGCAGGTACTTCGACGAGATCAGCCAGGATACCGGCAAGTACTGC
TTTGGAGTGGAGGATACCCTGAAGGCCCTGGAGATGGGCGCCGTGGAGATCCTGATTGTGTACGAGAATC
TGGACATCATGAGATATGTGCTCCACTGCCAGGGCACCGAGGAGGAGAAAATCCTGTACCTCACCCCCGA
GCAGGAGAAGGACAAAAGCCACTTCACCGATAAGGAGACCGGCCAGGAACACGAGCTGATTGAGTCCATG
CCCCTGCTGGAGTGGTTTGCCAACAACTACAAGAAATTCGGCGCCACCCTCGAGATCGTCACCGACAAGT
CCCAGGAAGGCTCCCAGTTCGTCAAGGGCTTCGGCGGCATCGGAGGCATCCTCAGGTACAGGGTCGACTT
CCAGGGCATGGAGTATCAGGGCGGCGACGACGAGTTCTTCGATCTGGACGACTACTACCCATACGATGTT
CCAGATTACGCTTAACTCGAGTCTAGAGGGCCCGTTTAAACCCGCTGATCAGCCTCGACTGTGCCTTCTA
GTTGCCAGCCATCTGTTGTTTGCCCCTCCCCCGTGCCTTCCTTGACCCTGGAAGGTGCCACTCCCACTGT
CCTTTCCTAATAAAATGAGGAAATTGCATCGCATTGTCTGAGTAGGTGTCATTCTATTCTGGGGGGTGGG
GTGGGGCAGGACAGCAAGGGGGAGGATTGGGAAGACAATAGCAGGCATGCTGGGGATGCGGTGGGCTCTA
TGGCTTCTGAGGCGGAAAGAACCAGCTGGGGCTCTAGGGGGTATCCCC
[124 nt withheld, positions 6839-6962]
C
[91 nt withheld, positions 6964-7054]
A
[49 nt withheld, positions 7056-7104]
CCTTTGACGTTGGAGTCCACGTTCTTT
[37 nt withheld, positions 7132-7168]
ACCCTATCTCGGTCTATTCTTTTGATTTATAAGGGATTTTGCCGATTTCGGCCTATTGGTTAAAAAATGA
GCTGATTTAACAAAAATTTAACGCGAATTAATTCTGTGGAATGTGTGTCAGTTAGGGTGTGGAAAGTCCC
CAGGCTCCCCAGCAGGCAGAAGTATGCAAAGCATGCATCTCAATTAGTCAGCAACCAGGTGTGGAAAGTC
CCCAGGCTCCCCAGCAGGCAGAAGTATGCAAAGCATGCATCTCAATTAGTCAGCAACCATAGTCCCGCCC
CTAACTCCGCCCATCCCGCCCCTAACTCCGCCCAGTTCCGCCCATTCTCCGCCCCATGGCTGACTAATTT
TTTTTATTTATGCAGAGGCCGAGGCCGCCTCTGCCTCTGAGCTATTCCAGAAGTAGTGAGGAGGCTTTTT
TGGAGGCCTAGGCTTTTGCAAAAAGCTCCCGGGAGCTTGTATATCCATTTTCGGATCTGATCAAGAGACA
GGATGAGGATCGTTTCGCATGATTGAACAAGATGGATTGCACGCAGGTTCTCCGGCCGCTTGGGTGGAGA
GGCTATTCGGCTATGACTGGGCACAACAGACAATCGGCTGCTCTGATGCCGCCGTGTTCCGGCTGTCAGC
GCAGGGGCGCCCGGTTCTTTTTGTCAAGACCGACCTGTCCGGTGCCCTGAATGAACTGCAGGACGAGGCA
GCGCGGCTATCGTGGCTGGCCACGACGGGCGTTCCTTGCGCAGCTGTGCTCGACGTTGTCACTGAAGCGG
GAAGGGACTGGCTGCTATTGGGCGAAGTGCCGGGGCAGGATCTCCTGTCATCTCACCTTGCTCCTGCCGA
GAAAGTATCCATCATGGCTGATGCAATGCGGCGGCTGCATACGCTTGATCCGGCTACCTGCCCATTCGAC
CACCAAGCGAAACATCGCATCGAGCGAGCACGTACTCGGATGGAAGCCGGTCTTGTCGATCAGGATGATC
TGGACGAAGAGCATCAGGGGCTCGCGCCAGCCGAACTGTTCGCCAGGCTCAAGGCGCGCATGCCCGACGG
CGAGGATCTCGTCGTGACCCATGGCGATGCCTGCTTGCCGAATATCATGGTGGAAAATGGCCGCTTTTCT
GGATTCATCGACTGTGGCCGGCTGGGTGTGGCGGACCGCTATCAGGACATAGCGTTGGCTACCCGTGATA
TTGCTGAAGAGCTTGGCGGCGAATGGGCTGACCGCTTCCTCGTGCTTTACGGTATCGCCGCTCCCGATTC
GCAGCGCATCGCCTTCTATCGCCTTCTTGACGAGTTCTTCTGAGCGGGACTCTGGGGTTCGAAATGACCG
ACCAAGCGACGCCCAACCTGCCATCACGAGATTTCGATTCCACCGCCGCCTTCTATGAAAGGTTGGGCTT
CGGAATCGTTTTCCGGGACGCCGGCTGGATGATCCTCCAGCGCGGGGATCTCATGCTGGAGTTCTTCGCC
CACCCCAACTTGTTTATTGCAGCTTATAATGGTTACAAATAAAGCAATAGCATCACAAATTTCACAAATA
AAGCATTTTTTTCACTGCATTCTAGTTGTGGTTTGTCCAAACTCATCAATGTATCTTATCATGTCTGTAT
ACCGTCGACCTCTAGCTAGAGCTTGGCGTAATCATGGTCATAGCTGTTTCCTGTGTGAAATTGTTATCCG
CTCACAATTCCACACAACATACGAGCCGGAAGCATAAAGTGTAAAGCCTGGGGTGCCTAATGAGTGAGCT
AACTCACATTAATTGCGTTGCGCTCACTGCCCGCTTTCCAGTCGGGAAACCTGTCGTGCCAGCTGCATTA
ATGAATCGGCCAACGCGCGGGGAGAGGCGGTTTGCGTATTGGGCGCTCTTCCGCTTCCTCGCTCACTGAC
TCGCTGCGCTCGGTCGTTCGGCTGCGGCGAGCGGTATCAGCTCACTCAAAGGCGGTAATACGGTTATCCA
CAGAATCAGGGGATAACGCAGGAAAGAACATGTGAGCAAAAGGCCAGCAAAAGGCCAGGAACCGTAAAAA
GGCCGCGTTGCTGGCGTTTTTCCATAGGCTCCGCCCCCCTGACGAGCATCACAAAAATCGACGCTCAAGT
CAGAGGTGGCGAAACCCGACAGGACTATAAAGATACCAGGCGTTTCCCCCTGGAAGCTCCCTCGTGCGCT
CTCCTGTTCCGACCCTGCCGCTTACCGGATACCTGTCCGCCTTTCTCCCTTCGGGAAGCGTGGCGCTTTC
TCATAGCTCACGCTGTAGGTATCTCAGTTCGGTGTAGGTCGTTCGCTCCAAGCTGGGCTGTGTGCACGAA
CCCCCCGTTCAGCCCGACCGCTGCGCCTTATCCGGTAACTATCGTCTTGAGTCCAACCCGGTAAGACACG
ACTTATCGCCACTGGCAGCAGCCACTGGTAACAGGATTAGCAGAGCGAGGTATGTAGGCGGTGCTACAGA
GTTCTTGAAGTGGTGGCCTAACTACGGCTACACTAGAAGAACAGTATTTGGTATCTGCGCTCTGCTGAAG
CCAGTTACCTTCGGAAAAAGAGTTGGTAGCTCTTGATCCGGCAAACAAACCACCGCTGGTAGCGGTGGTT
TTTTTGTTTGCAAGCAGCAGATTACGCGCAGAAAAAAAGGATCTCAAGAAGATCCTTTGATCTTTTCTAC
GGGGTCTGACGCTCAGTGGAACGAAAACTCACGTTAAGGGATTTTGGTCATGAGATTATCAAAAAGGATC
TTCACCTAGATCCTTTTAAATTAAAAATGAAGTTTTAAATCAATCTAAAGTATATATGAGTAAACTTGGT
CTGACAGTTACCAATGCTTAATCAGTGAGGCACCTATCTCAGCGATCTGTCTATTTCGTTCATCCATAGT
TGCCTGACTCCCCGTCGTGTAGATAACTACGATACGGGAGGGCTTACCATCTGGCCCCAGTGCTGCAATG
ATACCGCGAGACCCACGCTCACCGGCTCCAGATTTATCAGCAATAAACCAGCCAGCCGGAAGGGCCGAGC
GCAGAAGTGGTCCTGCAACTTTATCCGCCTCCATCCAGTCTATTAATTGTTGCCGGGAAGCTAGAGTAAG
TAGTTCGCCAGTTAATAGTTTGCGCAACGTTGTTGCCATTGCTACAGGCATCGTGGTGTCACGCTCGTCG
TTTGGTATGGCTTCATTCAGCTCCGGTTCCCAACGATCAAGGCGAGTTACATGATCCCCCATGTTGTGCA
AAAAAGCGGTTAGCTCCTTCGGTCCTCCGATCGTTGTCAGAAGTAAGTTGGCCGCAGTGTTATCACTCAT
GGTTATGGCAGCACTGCATAATTCTCTTACTGTCATGCCATCCGTAAGATGCTTTTCTGTGACTGGTGAG
TACTCAACCAAGTCATTCTGAGAATAGTGTATGCGGCGACCGAGTTGCTCTTGCCCGGCGTCAATACGGG
ATAATACCGCGCCACATAGCAGAACTTTAAAAGTGCTCATCATTGGAAAACGTTCTTCGGGGCGAAAACT
CTCAAGGATCTTACCGCTGTTGAGATCCAGTTCGATGTAACCCACTCGTGCACCCAACTGATCTTCAGCA
TCTTTTACTTTCACCAGCGTTTCTGGGTGAGCAAAAACAGGAAGGCAAAATGCCGCAAAAAAGGGAATAA
GGGCGACACGGAAATGTTGAATACTCATACTCTTCCTTTTTCAATATTATTGAAGCATTTATCAGGGTTA
TTGTCTCATGAGCGGATACATATTTGAATGTATTTAGAAAAATAAACAAATAGGGGTTCCGCGCACATTT
CCCCGAAAAGTGCCACCTGACGTC
